Addgene plasmid #115778: pCMV-hAR-R617M,K618M,K632M,K633M
Purpose: Expresses human androgen receptor (R617M, K618M, K632M, K633M) in mammalian cells
Depositing lab: Elizabeth Wilson. Depositing organization: University of North Carolina at Chapel Hill. Publication: A ligand-dependent bipartite nuclear targeting signal in the human androgen receptor. Requirement for the DNA-binding domain and modulation by NH2-terminal and carboxyl-terminal sequences. Zhou ZX, Sar M, Simental JA, Lane MV, Wilson EM. J Biol Chem. 1994 May 6;269(18):13115-23. PubMed 8175737.
Backbone
  Vector backbone: pCMV5
  Backbone size w/o insert (bp): 4200
  Total vector size (bp): 7300
  Vector type: Mammalian Expression
Growth in bacteria
  Bacterial resistance: Ampicillin, 100 μg/mL
  Growth temperature: 37°C
  Growth strain: DH5alpha
  Copy number: Unknown
Gene/Insert
  Gene/Insert name: Androgen Receptor (alt name: AR)
  Species: H. sapiens (human)
  Mutation: R617M, K618M ,K632M, K633M, insertion of Q81 and Q82
  Entrez Gene: AR (a.k.a. AIS, AR8, DHTR, HUMARA, HYSP1, KD, NR3C4, SBMA, SMAX1, TFM)
  Promoter: CMV
  Cloning method: Restriction Enzyme; 5′ cloning site KpnI (unknown if destroyed); 3′ cloning site XbaI (unknown if destroyed)
  Sequencing primers: 5′ CMV-F
Terms and licenses: Academic/Nonprofit Terms; Industry Terms: Not Available to Industry
Depositor comments: Insert encodes 25 glutamines in the polymorphic region of the androgen receptor. Mutations are based on the numbering from the associated publication.
How to cite: pCMV-hAR-R617M,K618M,K632M,K633M was a gift from Elizabeth Wilson (Addgene plasmid # 115778 ; http://n2t.net/addgene:115778 ; RRID:Addgene_115778)
