[The description below was written by a language model from this plasmid's Addgene catalogue record and pLannotate feature annotations shown in this document.]
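Description:
pCMV-hAR-R617M,K618M,K632M,K633M is a mammalian expression plasmid built on the pCMV5 backbone that drives production of a mutant human androgen receptor (AR, NR3C4). It is propagated in E. coli through a high-copy ColE1/pUC-type origin and selected with ampicillin via the β-lactamase gene. An f1 phage origin is also present, along with remnants of the lac region (lac promoter and operator, CAP site, lacI and lacZα fragments) and a T7 promoter, all carried over from the parental cloning vector. No mammalian selection marker is annotated, which suits transient transfection. The SV40 enhancer/early promoter segment downstream of the expression cassette does not drive any annotated gene.

The AR coding sequence, cloned between KpnI and XbaI sites, sits downstream of the human cytomegalovirus immediate early enhancer and promoter and is followed by the human growth hormone polyadenylation signal. No epitope tag or reporter is annotated. The receptor carries four methionine substitutions, R617M, K618M, K632M and K633M, numbered according to the associated publication. It also has two additional glutamines (Q81 and Q82), giving 25 glutamines in the polymorphic polyglutamine tract.

The linked study concerns a ligand-dependent bipartite nuclear targeting signal in AR, so replacing these two pairs of basic residues is presumably meant to disrupt both halves of that signal. This would let nuclear import and downstream receptor function be compared with wild-type AR in transfected cells. The catalogue lists a total size of about 7.3 kb, whereas the sequenced record is 7,736 nt.
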