Features (pLannotate 1.2.2; 16 found; start..end, strand, type, name):
    178..557     +  enhancer       CMV enhancer: human cytomegalovirus immediate early enhancer
    559..758     +  promoter       CMV promoter: human cytomegalovirus (CMV) immediate early promoter
   1003..3768    +  CDS            AR: ANDR_HUMAN - Also known as DHTR, NR3C4. Experimental evidence at protein level: Swiss-Prot protein existence level 1. [Isoform 4]: Lacks the C-terminal ligand-binding domain and may therefore constitutively activate the transcription of a specific set of genes independently of steroid hormones. From Homo sapiens (Human).
   3901..3936    -  misc_feature   MCS (fragment): pUC18/19 multiple cloning site
   3937..4559    +  polyA_signal   hGH poly(A) signal: human growth hormone polyadenylation signal
   4588..4917    +  promoter       SV40 promoter: SV40 enhancer and early promoter
   4956..4974    -  promoter       T7 promoter: promoter for bacteriophage T7 RNA polymerase
   5012..5028    -  protein_bind   lac operator: The lac repressor binds to the lac operator to inhibit transcription in E. coli. This inhibition can be relieved by adding lactose or isopropyl-β-D-thiogalactopyranoside (IPTG). lac repressor encoded by lacI
   5036..5066    -  promoter       lac promoter: promoter for the E. coli lac operon
   5081..5102    -  protein_bind   CAP binding site: CAP binding activates transcription in the presence of cAMP. E. coli catabolite activator protein
   5115..5207    -  CDS            lacI (fragment): lac repressor; lacI; The lac repressor binds to the lac operator to inhibit transcription in E. coli. This inhibition can be relieved by adding lactose or isopropyl-β-D-thiogalactopyranoside (IPTG).
   5390..5978    -  rep_origin     ori: high-copy-number ColE1/pMB1/pBR322/pUC origin of replication
   6149..7009    -  CDS            AmpR: β-lactamase; bla; confers resistance to ampicillin, carbenicillin, and related antibiotics
   7010..7114    -  promoter       AmpR promoter: bla
   7141..7569    +  rep_origin     f1 ori (sequence partly withheld): f1 bacteriophage origin of replication; arrow indicates direction of (+) strand synthesis
   7600..18      -  CDS            lacZα (fragment) (across the origin): LacZα fragment of β-galactosidase; lacZ fragment
>Addgene plasmid #115778 | pCMV-hAR-R617M,K618M,K632M,K633M | addgene full sequence | sequence record 224597 | Addgene NGS Result
GTAAAACGACGGCCAGTGCCAAGCTGATCTATACATTGAATCAATATTGGCAATTAGCCATATTAGTCAT
TGGTTATATAGCATAAATCAATATTGGCTATTGGCCATTGCATACGTTGTATCTATATCATAATATGTAC
ATTTATATTGGCTCATGTCCAATATGACCGCCATGTTGACATTGATTATTGACTAGTTATTAATAGTAAT
CAATTACGGGGTCATTAGTTCATAGCCCATATATGGAGTTCCGCGTTACATAACTTACGGTAAATGGCCC
GCCTGGCTGACCGCCCAACGACCCCCGCCCATTGACGTCAATAATGACGTATGTTCCCATAGTAACGCCA
ATAGGGACTTTCCATTGACGTCAATGGGTGGAGTATTTACGGTAAACTGCCCACTTGGCAGTACATCAAG
TGTATCATATGCCAAGTCCGCCCCCTATTGACGTCAATGACGGTAAATGGCCCGCCTGGCATTATGCCCA
GTACATGACCTTACGGGACTTTCCTACTTGGCAGTACATCTACGTATTAGTCATCGCTATTACCATGGTG
ATGCGGTTTTGGCAGTACACCAATGGGCGTGGATAGCGGTTTGACTCACGGGGATTTCCAAGTCTCCACC
CCATTGACGTCAATGGGAGTTTGTTTTGGCACCAAAATCAACGGGACTTTCCAAAATGTCGTAATAACCC
CGCCCCGTTGACGCAAATGGGCGGTAGGCGTGTACGGTGGGAGGTCTATATAAGCAGAGCTCGTTTAGTG
AACCGTCAGAATTCAGATCTGTCCACCGTGTGTCTTCTTCTGCACGAGACTTTGAGGCTGTCAGAGCGCT
TTTTGCGTGGTTGCTCCCGCAAGTTTCCTTCTCTGGAGCTTCCCGCAGGTGGGCAGCTAGCTGCAGCGAC
TACCGCATCATCACAGCCTGTTGAACTCTTCTGAGCAAGAGAAGGGGAGGCGGGGTAAGGGAAGTAGGTG
GAAGATTCAGCCAAGCTCAAGGATGGAAGTGCAGTTAGGGCTGGGAAGGGTCTACCCTCGGCCGCCGTCC
AAGACCTACCGAGGAGCTTTCCAGAATCTGTTCCAGAGCGTGCGCGAAGTGATCCAGAACCCGGGCCCCA
GGCACCCAGAGGCCGCGAGCGCAGCACCTCCCGGCGCCAGTTTGCTGCTGCTGCAGCAGCAGCAGCAGCA
GCAGCAGCAGCAGCAGCAGCAGCAGCAGCAGCAGCAGCAGCAGCAGCAGCAGCAGCAAGAGACTAGCCCC
AGGCAGCAGCAGCAGCAGCAGGGTGAGGATGGTTCTCCCCAAGCCCATCGTAGAGGCCCCACAGGCTACC
TGGTCCTGGATGAGGAACAGCAACCTTCACAGCCGCAGTCGGCCCTGGAGTGCCACCCCGAGAGAGGTTG
CGTCCCAGAGCCTGGAGCCGCCGTGGCCGCCAGCAAGGGGCTGCCGCAGCAGCTGCCAGCACCTCCGGAC
GAGGATGACTCAGCTGCCCCATCCACGTTGTCCCTGCTGGGCCCCACTTTCCCCGGCTTAAGCAGCTGCT
CCGCTGACCTTAAAGACATCCTGAGCGAGGCCAGCACCATGCAACTCCTTCAGCAACAGCAGCAGGAAGC
AGTATCCGAAGGCAGCAGCAGCGGGAGAGCGAGGGAGGCCTCGGGGGCTCCCACTTCCTCCAAGGACAAT
TACTTAGGGGGCACTTCGACCATTTCTGACAACGCCAAGGAGTTGTGTAAGGCAGTGTCGGTGTCCATGG
GCCTGGGTGTGGAGGCGTTGGAGCATCTGAGTCCAGGGGAACAGCTTCGGGGGGATTGCATGTACGCCCC
ACTTTTGGGAGTTCCACCCGCTGTGCGTCCCACTCCTTGTGCCCCATTGGCCGAATGCAAAGGTTCTCTG
CTAGACGACAGCGCAGGCAAGAGCACTGAAGATACTGCTGAGTATTCCCCTTTCAAGGGAGGTTACACCA
AAGGGCTAGAAGGCGAGAGCCTAGGCTGCTCTGGCAGCGCTGCAGCAGGGAGCTCCGGGACACTTGAACT
GCCGTCTACCCTGTCTCTCTACAAGTCCGGAGCACTGGACGAGGCAGCTGCGTACCAGAGTCGCGACTAC
TACAACTTTCCACTGGCTCTGGCCGGACCGCCGCCCCCTCCGCCGCCTCCCCATCCCCACGCTCGCATCA
AGCTGGAGAACCCGCTGGACTACGGCAGCGCCTGGGCGGCTGCGGCGGCGCAGTGCCGCTATGGGGACCT
GGCGAGCCTGCATGGCGCGGGTGCAGCGGGACCCGGTTCTGGGTCACCCTCAGCCGCCGCTTCCTCATCC
TGGCACACTCTCTTCACAGCCGAAGAAGGCCAGTTGTATGGACCGTGTGGTGGTGGTGGGGGTGGTGGCG
GCGGCGGCGGCGGCGGCGGCGGCGGCGGCGGCGGCGGCGGCGGCGGCGAGGCGGGAGCTGTAGCCCCCTA
CGGCTACACTCGGCCCCCTCAGGGGCTGGCGGGCCAGGAAAGCGACTTCACCGCACCTGATGTGTGGTAC
CCTGGCGGCATGGTGAGCAGAGTGCCCTATCCCAGTCCCACTTGTGTCAAAAGCGAAATGGGCCCCTGGA
TGGATAGCTACTCCGGACCTTACGGGGACATGCGTTTGGAGACTGCCAGGGACCATGTTTTGCCCATTGA
CTATTACTTTCCACCCCAGAAGACCTGCCTGATCTGTGGAGATGAAGCTTCTGGGTGTCACTATGGAGCT
CTCACATGTGGAAGCTGCAAGGTCTTCTTCAAAAGAGCCGCTGAAGGGAAACAGAAGTACCTGTGCGCCA
GCAGAAATGATTGCACTATTGATAAATTCCGAAGGAAAAATTGTCCATCTTGTCGTCTTATGATGTGTTA
TGAAGCAGGGATGACTCTGGGAGCCCGGAAGCTTATGATGCTTGGTAATCTGAAACTACAGGAGGAAGGA
GAGGCTTCCAGCACCACCAGCCCCACTGAGGAGACAACCCAGAAGCTGACAGTGTCACACATTGAAGGCT
ATGAATGTCAGCCCATCTTTCTGAATGTCCTGGAAGCCATTGAGCCAGGTGTAGTGTGTGCTGGACACGA
CAACAACCAGCCCGACTCCTTTGCAGCCTTGCTCTCTAGCCTCAATGAACTGGGAGAGAGACAGCTTGTA
CACGTGGTCAAGTGGGCCAAGGCCTTGCCTGGCTTCCGCAACTTACACGTGGACGACCAGATGGCTGTCA
TTCAGTACTCCTGGATGGGGCTCATGGTGTTTGCCATGGGCTGGCGATCCTTCACCAATGTCAACTCCAG
GATGCTCTACTTCGCCCCTGATCTGGTTTTCAATGAGTACCGCATGCACAAGTCCCGGATGTACAGCCAG
TGTGTCCGAATGAGGCACCTCTCTCAAGAGTTTGGATGGCTCCAAATCACCCCCCAGGAATTCCTGTGCA
TGAAAGCACTGCTACTCTTCAGCATTATTCCAGTGGATGGGCTGAAAAATCAAAAATTCTTTGATGAACT
TCGAATGAACTACATCAAGGAACTCGATCGTATCATTGCATGCAAAAGAAAAAATCCCACATCCTGCTCA
AGACGCTTCTACCAGCTCACCAAGCTCCTGGACTCCGTGCAGCCTATTGCGAGAGAGCTGCATCAGTTCA
CTTTTGACCTGCTAATCAAGTCACACATGGTGAGCGTGGACTTTCCGGAAATGATGGCAGAGATCATCTC
TGTGCAAGTGCCCAAGATCCTTTCTGGGAAAGTCAAGCCCATCTATTTCCACACCCAGTGAAGCATTGGA
AACCCTATTTCCCCACCCCAGCTCATGCCCCCTTTCAGATGTCTTCTGCCTGTTATAACTCTGCACTACT
CCTCTGCAGTGCCTTGGGGAATTTCCTCTATTGATGTACAGTCTGTCATGAGCTTGCATGCCTGCAGGTC
GACTCTAGAGGATCCCGGGTGGCATCCCTGTGACCCCTCCCCAGTGCCTCTCCTGGCCCTGGAAGTTGCC
ACTCCAGTGCCCACCAGCCTTGTCCTAATAAAATTAAGTTGCATCATTTTGTCTGACTAGGTGTCCTTCT
ATAATATTATGGGGTGGAGGGGGGTGGTATGGAGCAAGGGGCAAGTTGGGAAGACAACCTGTAGGGCCTG
CGGGGTCTATTGGGAACCAAGCTGGAGTGCAGTGGCACAATCTTGGCTCACTGCAATCTCCGCCTCCTGG
GTTCAAGCGATTCTCCTGCCTCAGCCTCCCGAGTTGTTGGGATTCCAGGCATGCATGACCAGGCTCAGCT
AATTTTTGTTTTTTTGGTAGAGACGGGGTTTCACCATATTGGCCAGGCTGGTCTCCAACTCCTAATCTCA
GGTGATCTACCCACCTTGGCCTCCCAAATTGCTGGGATTACAGGCGTGAACCACTGCTCCCTTCCCTGTC
CTTCTGATTTTAAAATAACTATACCAGCAGGAGGACGTCCAGACACAGCATAGGCTACCTGGCCATGCCC
AACCGGTGGGACATTTGAGTTGCTTGCTTGGCACTGTCCTCTCATGCGTTGGGTCCACTCAGTAGATGCC
TGTTGAATTGGGTACGCGGCCAGCTTGGCTGTGGAATGTGTGTCAGTTAGGGTGTGGAAAGTCCCCAGGC
TCCCCAGCAGGCAGAAGTATGCAAAGCATGCATCTCAATTAGTCAGCAACCAGGTGTGGAAAGTCCCCAG
GCTCCCCAGCAGGCAGAAGTATGCAAAGCATGCATCTCAATTAGTCAGCAACCATAGTCCCGCCCCTAAC
TCCGCCCATCCCGCCCCTAACTCCGCCCAGTTCCGCCCATTCTCCGCCCCATGGCTGACTAATTTTTTTT
ATTTATGCAGAGGCCGAGGCCGCCTCGGCCTCTGAGCTATTCCAGAAGTAGTGAGGAGGCTTTTTTGGAG
GCCTAGGCTTTTGCAAAAAGCTCCTCGAGGAACTGAAAAACCAGAAAGTTAATTCCCTATAGTGAGTCGT
ATTAAATTCGTAATCATGTCATAGCTGTTTCCTGTGTGAAATTGTTATCCGCTCACAATTCCACACAACA
TACGAGCCGGAAGCATAAAGTGTAAAGCCTGGGGTGCCTAATGAGTGAGCTAACTCACATTAATTGCGTT
GCGCTCACTGCCCGCTTTCCAGTCGGGAAACCTGTCGTGCCAGCTGCATTAATGAATCGGCCAACGCGCG
GGGAGAGGCGGTTTGCGTATTGGGCGCTCTTCCGCTTCCTCGCTCACTGACTCGCTGCGCTCGGTCGTTC
GGCTGCGGCGAGCGGTATCAGCTCACTCAAAGGCGGTAATACGGTTATCCACAGAATCAGGGGATAACGC
AGGAAAGAACATGTGAGCAAAAGGCCAGCAAAAGGCCAGGAACCGTAAAAAGGCCGCGTTGCTGGCGTTT
TTCCATAGGCTCCGCCCCCCTGACGAGCATCACAAAAATCGACGCTCAAGTCAGAGGTGGCGAAACCCGA
CAGGACTATAAAGATACCAGGCGTTTCCCCCTGGAAGCTCCCTCGTGCGCTCTCCTGTTCCGACCCTGCC
GCTTACCGGATACCTGTCCGCCTTTCTCCCTTCGGGAAGCGTGGCGCTTTCTCATAGCTCACGCTGTAGG
TATCTCAGTTCGGTGTAGGTCGTTCGCTCCAAGCTGGGCTGTGTGCACGAACCCCCCGTTCAGCCCGACC
GCTGCGCCTTATCCGGTAACTATCGTCTTGAGTCCAACCCGGTAAGACACGACTTATCGCCACTGGCAGC
AGCCACTGGTAACAGGATTAGCAGAGCGAGGTATGTAGGCGGTGCTACAGAGTTCTTGAAGTGGTGGCCT
AACTACGGCTACACTAGAAGAACAGTATTTGGTATCTGCGCTCTGCTGAAGCCAGTTACCTTCGGAAAAA
GAGTTGGTAGCTCTTGATCCGGCAAACAAACCACCGCTGGTAGCGGTGGTTTTTTTGTTTGCAAGCAGCA
GATTACGCGCAGAAAAAAAGGATCTCAAGAAGATCCTTTGATCTTTTCTACGGGGTCTGACGCTCAGTGG
AACGAAAACTCACGTTAAGGGATTTTGGTCATGAGATTATCAAAAAGGATCTTCACCTAGATCCTTTTAA
ATTAAAAATGAAGTTTTAAATCAATCTAAAGTATATATGAGTAAACTTGGTCTGACAGTTACCAATGCTT
AATCAGTGAGGCACCTATCTCAGCGATCTGTCTATTTCGTTCATCCATAGTTGCCTGACTCCCCGTCGTG
TAGATAACTACGATACGGGAGGGCTTACCATCTGGCCCCAGTGCTGCAATGATACCGCGAGACCCACGCT
CACCGGCTCCAGATTTATCAGCAATAAACCAGCCAGCCGGAAGGGCCGAGCGCAGAAGTGGTCCTGCAAC
TTTATCCGCCTCCATCCAGTCTATTAATTGTTGCCGGGAAGCTAGAGTAAGTAGTTCGCCAGTTAATAGT
TTGCGCAACGTTGTTGCCATTGCTACAGGCATCGTGGTGTCACGCTCGTCGTTTGGTATGGCTTCATTCA
GCTCCGGTTCCCAACGATCAAGGCGAGTTACATGATCCCCCATGTTGTGCAAAAAAGCGGTTAGCTCCTT
CGGTCCTCCGATCGTTGTCAGAAGTAAGTTGGCCGCAGTGTTATCACTCATGGTTATGGCAGCACTGCAT
AATTCTCTTACTGTCATGCCATCCGTAAGATGCTTTTCTGTGACTGGTGAGTACTCAACCAAGTCATTCT
GAGAATAGTGTATGCGGCGACCGAGTTGCTCTTGCCCGGCGTCAATACGGGATAATACCGCGCCACATAG
CAGAACTTTAAAAGTGCTCATCATTGGAAAACGTTCTTCGGGGCGAAAACTCTCAAGGATCTTACCGCTG
TTGAGATCCAGTTCGATGTAACCCACTCGTGCACCCAACTGATCTTCAGCATCTTTTACTTTCACCAGCG
TTTCTGGGTGAGCAAAAACAGGAAGGCAAAATGCCGCAAAAAAGGGAATAAGGGCGACACGGAAATGTTG
AATACTCATACTCTTCCTTTTTCAATATTATTGAAGCATTTATCAGGGTTATTGTCTCATGAGCGGATAC
ATATTTGAATGTATTTAGAAAAATAAACAAATAGGGGTTCCGCGCACATTTCCCCGAAAAGTGCCACCTG
[124 nt withheld, positions 7141-7264]
C
[91 nt withheld, positions 7266-7356]
A
[49 nt withheld, positions 7358-7406]
CCTTTGACGTTGGAGTCCACGTTCTTT
[37 nt withheld, positions 7434-7470]
ACCCTATCTCGGTCTATTCTTTTGATTTATAAGGGATTTTGCCGATTTCGGCCTATTGGTTAAAAAATGA
GCTGATTTAACAAAAATTTAACGCGAATTTTAACAAAATATTAACGCTTACAATTTCCATTCGCCATTCA
GGCTGCGCAACTGTTGGGAAGGGCGATCGGTGCGGGCCTCTTCGCTATTACGCCAGCTGGCGAAAGGGGG
ATGTGCTGCAAGGCGATTAAGTTGGGTAACGCCAGGGTTTTCCCAGTCACGACGTT
